Addgene plasmid #23060: pRR-GR-5Z
Depositing lab: Charles Miller. Depositing organization: Tulane University. Publication: Single plasmids expressing human steroid hormone receptors and a reporter gene for use in yeast signaling assays. Miller CA 3rd, Tan X, Wilson M, Bhattacharyya S, Ludwig S. Plasmid. 2010 Mar;63(2):73-8. doi: 10.1016/j.plasmid.2009.11.003. Epub 2009 Dec 3. PubMed 19962400.
Backbone
  Vector backbone: pRW95-3
  Backbone manufacturer: PMID: 8800671
  Backbone size w/o insert (bp): 8700
  Vector type: Yeast Expression
  Selectable markers: TRP1
Growth in bacteria
  Bacterial resistance: Ampicillin, 100 μg/mL
  Growth temperature: 37°C
  Growth strain: DH5alpha
  Copy number: High Copy
Gene/Insert
  Gene/Insert name: GR (alt name: glucocorticoid receptor)
  Species: H. sapiens (human)
  Entrez Gene: NR3C1 (a.k.a. GCCR, GCR, GCRST, GR, GRL)
  Cloning method: Restriction Enzyme; 5′ cloning site SnaBI (destroyed during cloning); 3′ cloning site SnaBI (destroyed during cloning)
  Sequencing primers: 5′ GAL1
Resource information
  A portion of this plasmid was derived from a plasmid made by: The cDNA used to create this plasmid was obtained from Origene.
Terms and licenses: Academic/Nonprofit Terms; Industry Terms: Not Available to Industry
How to cite: pRR-GR-5Z was a gift from Charles Miller (Addgene plasmid # 23060 ; http://n2t.net/addgene:23060 ; RRID:Addgene_23060)
