[The description below was written by a language model from this plasmid's Addgene catalogue record.]
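Description:
pRR-GR-5Z is a yeast expression plasmid built on the pRW95-3 backbone (about 8.7 kb without the insert) that carries the human glucocorticoid receptor (GR, gene NR3C1). It is a shuttle vector. In E. coli it is maintained as a high-copy plasmid under ampicillin selection, and in yeast it is selected through the TRP1 auxotrophic marker, which complements tryptophan auxotrophy in trp1 host strains. The record does not state the yeast replication origin or list the bacterial origin.

The GR cDNA, obtained from a commercial source, was inserted by restriction cloning into a SnaBI site, and the site was destroyed at both junctions. The promoter driving the receptor is not explicitly recorded. A GAL1 primer is listed as the 5′ sequencing primer, which suggests GAL1 promoter sequence lies upstream of the insert, but this is an inference rather than a stated feature. The associated publication describes a series of single plasmids that each express a human steroid hormone receptor together with a reporter gene for yeast signalling assays, so this construct is presumably the glucocorticoid receptor member of that set. In such a design, ligand-activated receptor drives a hormone-responsive reporter carried on the same plasmid. The catalogue fields do not specify the reporter's identity, its response elements or its promoter, and no feature table is available to confirm the arrangement.

Typical use, as far as the record supports it, is in yeast-based assays of glucocorticoid receptor signalling. Having receptor and reporter on one TRP1-selected plasmid avoids the need to co-transform and maintain separate receptor and reporter plasmids.
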