>Addgene plasmid #23060 | pRR-GR-5Z | addgene partial sequence | sequence record 28957 | 23060 with hGR-R (TTGGGGTTCTCTGGAACACT)
AGCTTTAAGTCTGTTTCCCCCGAGGAAAGGCTGATTTGGCCCTGCTGTGGGAATCCCAGGTCATTTCCCA
TCACTTTTGTTTCTGTCTCTCCCATATACAGTCCCATTGAGAGTGAAACTGCTTTGGACAGATCTGGCTG
CTGCGCATTGCTTACTGAGCCTTTTGGAAAATCAACCAAAAGTCTTCGCTGCTTGGAGTCTGATTGAGAA
GCGACAGCCAGTGAGGGTGAAGACGCAGAAACCTTCACAGTAGCTCCTCCTCTTAGGGTTTTATAGAAGT
CCATCACATCTCCCCTCTCCTGAGCAAGCACACTGCTGGGGTTTTCTTCTCTACCAGGAGTTAATGATTC
TTTGGAGTCCATGGATCCCCTTTCAAAAATTCTTACTTTTTTTTTGGATGGACGCAAAGAAGTTTAATAA
TCATATTACATGGCATTACCACCATATACATATCCATATACATATCCATATCTAATCTTACTTATATGTT
GTGGAAATGTAAAGAGCCCCATTATCTTAGCCTAAAAAAACCTTCTCTTTGGAACTTTCAGNNATACGCT
TAACTGCTCATTGCTATATTGAAGTACGGATTAGAAGCCGCCGAGCGGGTGACAGCCCTCCGAANGAAGA
CTCTCCTCC
