>Addgene plasmid #23060 | pRR-GR-5Z | addgene partial sequence | sequence record 28958 | 23060 with LacZ-R
GCTTTCGGCCCGCTTCTGGTGCCGGAACCAGGCAAAGCGCCATTCGCCATTCAGGCTGCGCAACTGTTGG
GAAGGGCGATCGGTGCGGGCCTCTTCGCTATTACGCCAGCTGGCGAAAGGGGGATGTGCTGCAAGGCGAT
TAAGTCGGGAAACCTGTCGTGCCAGCTGCATTAATGAATCGGCCAACGCGCGGGGAGAGGCGGTTTGCGT
ATTGGGCGCCAGGGTGGTTTTTCTTTTCACCAGTGAGACGGGCAACAGCCAAGCTCCGGATCCGGTCATT
ATTAATTTAGTGTGTGTATTTGTGTTTGCGTGTCTATAGAAGTATAGTAATTTATGCTACAAAGGACCTA
ATGTATAAGGAAAGAATATTTAGAGAAAAGAAGAAAACAAGAGTTTTATATACATACAGAGCACATGCCT
CGAGGTCGACCCCGGGAAAAAGAACACCCTGTACCAGACAAAAAGAACACCCTGTACCAGACGTCGACAA
AAAGAACACCCTGTACCAGACAAAAAGAACACCCTGTACCAGACAAAAAGAACACCCTGTACCAGACGGA
TCTACTAGTGCGGCCGCTAAGTAAGTAAGACGTCGAGCTCTAAGTAAGTAACGGCCGCCACCGCGGTGGA
GCTTTGGACTTCTTCGCCAGAGGTTTGGTCAAGTCTCCAATCAAGGTTGTCGGCTTGTCTACCTTGCCAG
AAATTTACGAAAAGATGGAAAAGGGTCAAATCGTTGGTAGATACGTTGTTGACACTTCTAAATAAGCGAA
