>Addgene plasmid #23060 | pRR-GR-5Z | addgene partial sequence | sequence record 28959 | 23060 with GAL1
CGAGCTCGAATTCGACACTCTAAATAAGCGGATCTCTTATGTCTTTACGATTTATAGTTTTCATTATCAA
GTATGCCTATATTAGTATATAGCATCTTTAGATGACAGTGTTCGAAGTTTCACGAATAAAAGATAATATT
CTACTCTTTGCTCCCACCGCGTTTGCTAGCACGAGTGAACACCATCCCTCGCCTGTGAGTTGTACCCATT
CGAATGGGTACAACTCACAGGCGGAAGCATAAAGTGTAAAGCCTGGAATGGGTACAACTCACAGGCGGAA
GCATAAAGTGTAAAGCCTGGAATGGGTACAACTCACAGGCGGAAGCATAAAGTGTAAAGCCTGGAATGGG
TACAACTC
